Addgene plasmid #77086: PIP5K1B gRNA (BRDN0001148929)
Purpose: 3rd generation lentiviral gRNA plasmid targeting human PIP5K1B
Depositing lab: John Doench & David Root. Depositing organization: Broad Institute. Publication: Optimized sgRNA design to maximize activity and minimize off-target effects of CRISPR-Cas9. Doench JG, Fusi N, Sullender M, Hegde M, Vaimberg EW, Donovan KF, Smith I, Tothova Z, Wilen C, Orchard R, Virgin HW, Listgarten J, Root DE. Nat Biotechnol. 2016 Jan 18. doi: 10.1038/nbt.3437. PubMed 26780180.
Backbone
  Vector backbone: lentiGuide-Puro
  Backbone manufacturer: Zhang Lab (Addgene plasmid # 52963)
  Vector type: Mammalian Expression, Lentiviral, CRISPR
  Selectable markers: Puromycin
Growth in bacteria
  Bacterial resistance: Ampicillin, 100 μg/mL
  Growth temperature: 37°C
  Growth strain: DH5alpha
  Copy number: High Copy
Gene/Insert
  Gene/Insert name: PIP5K1B (alt names: PIP5K1B; NM_001278253.1)
  gRNA/shRNA sequence: GCTACTGCCAGGCTATTACA
  Species: H. sapiens (human)
  Entrez Gene: PIP5K1B (a.k.a. MSS4, STM7)
  Promoter: hU6
  Cloning method: Unknown
  Sequencing primers: 5′ U6-F; 3′ pS2-R
Terms and licenses: Academic/Nonprofit Terms; Industry Terms: Not Available to Industry
Depositor comments: The gRNA was designed to target the following Genbank reference sequence(s): NM_001278253.1,NM_003558.3. Note that this plasmid does NOT contain Cas9. It should be used in conjunction with lentiCas9-Blast (Addgene #52962) or otherwise with cell lines already expressing Cas9. Browse the full kinome gRNA library at http://www.addgene.org/pooled-library/broadgpp-human-kinome/ or visit http://www.broadinstitute.org/rnai/public/ for detailed protocols and information.
How to cite: PIP5K1B gRNA (BRDN0001148929) was a gift from John Doench & David Root (Addgene plasmid # 77086 ; http://n2t.net/addgene:77086 ; RRID:Addgene_77086)
