[The description below was written by a language model from this plasmid's Addgene catalogue record and pLannotate feature annotations shown in this document.]
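Description:
PIP5K1B gRNA (BRDN0001148929) is a third-generation lentiviral CRISPR guide plasmid built on the lentiGuide-Puro backbone and designed to target human PIP5K1B (also known as MSS4 or STM7), with the guide designed against two RefSeq transcripts of the gene. It is propagated in E. coli as a high-copy plasmid through a ColE1/pUC-type origin with ampicillin selection (AmpR). The backbone also carries an f1 origin, an SV40 origin and poly(A) signal, and remnants of a lac/T7/T3 cloning region.

The transfer cassette is framed by an RSV promoter fused to a truncated HIV-1 5' LTR and a self-inactivating ΔU3 3' LTR. Because the RSV promoter drives genomic RNA production without Tat, the design fits third-generation packaging systems, and the integrated provirus lacks LTR promoter activity. The Ψ packaging signal with adjoining gag sequence, the RRE for Rev-dependent nuclear export, and a cPPT/CTS support packaging and transduction.

Within the provirus, a human U6 RNA polymerase III promoter drives the PIP5K1B-specific spacer fused to the Streptococcus pyogenes Cas9 gRNA scaffold. Downstream, an EF-1α core promoter with its intron A expresses puromycin N-acetyltransferase, followed by a WPRE to enhance transcript expression, so transduced mammalian cells can be selected with puromycin.

The plasmid does not encode Cas9 and is meant to be used with a separate Cas9 lentivirus or in cells that already express Cas9. It belongs to a human kinome gRNA collection built with optimized sgRNA design rules, and it is suited to knockout of PIP5K1B.
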