Features (pLannotate 1.2.2; 29 found; start..end, strand, type, name):
     14..80      +  CDS            small t antigen (fragment): SV40 (simian virus 40) small t antigen
    106..317     +  promoter       EF-1α core promoter: core promoter for human elongation factor EF-1α
    318..1256    +  intron         EF-1α intron A: intron upstream of the start codon of human EF-1α
   1278..1877    +  CDS            PuroR (fragment): puromycin N-acetyltransferase; pac from Streptomyces; confers resistance to puromycin
   1893..2481    +  misc_feature   WPRE: woodchuck hepatitis virus posttranscriptional regulatory element
   2532..2551    +  misc_feature   cPPT/CTS (fragment): central polypurine tract and central termination sequence of HIV-1
   2553..2786    +  LTR            3' LTR (ΔU3): self-inactivating 3' long terminal repeat (LTR) from HIV-1
   2864..2985    +  polyA_signal   SV40 poly(A) signal: SV40 polyadenylation signal
   3025..3160    +  rep_origin     SV40 ori: SV40 origin of replication
   3181..3199    -  promoter       T7 promoter: promoter for bacteriophage T7 RNA polymerase
   3207..3362    +  CDS            lacZα (fragment): LacZα fragment of β-galactosidase; lacZ fragment
   3367..3795    +  rep_origin     f1 ori (sequence partly withheld): f1 bacteriophage origin of replication; arrow indicates direction of (+) strand synthesis
   3848..3952    +  promoter       AmpR promoter: bla
   3953..4813    +  CDS            AmpR: β-lactamase; bla; confers resistance to ampicillin, carbenicillin, and related antibiotics
   4984..5572    +  rep_origin     ori: high-copy-number ColE1/pMB1/pBR322/pUC origin of replication
   5755..5847    +  CDS            lacI (fragment): lac repressor; lacI; The lac repressor binds to the lac operator to inhibit transcription in E. coli. This inhibition can be relieved by adding lactose or isopropyl-β-D-thiogalactopyranoside (IPTG).
   5860..5881    +  protein_bind   CAP binding site: CAP binding activates transcription in the presence of cAMP. E. coli catabolite activator protein
   5896..5926    +  promoter       lac promoter: promoter for the E. coli lac operon
   5934..5950    +  protein_bind   lac operator: The lac repressor binds to the lac operator to inhibit transcription in E. coli. This inhibition can be relieved by adding lactose or isopropyl-β-D-thiogalactopyranoside (IPTG). lac repressor encoded by lacI
   5995..6013    +  promoter       T3 promoter: promoter for bacteriophage T3 RNA polymerase
   6041..6267    +  promoter       RSV promoter: Rous sarcoma virus enhancer/promoter
   6268..6448    +  LTR            5' LTR (truncated): truncated 5' long terminal repeat (LTR) from HIV-1
   6495..6620    +  misc_feature   HIV-1 Ψ: packaging signal of human immunodeficiency virus type 1
   6604..6967    +  CDS            HIV-1 gag (fragment): gag protein from human immunodeficiency virus 1; gag
   7113..7346    +  misc_feature   RRE: The Rev response element (RRE) of HIV-1 allows for Rev-dependent mRNA export from the nucleus to the cytoplasm.
   7723..7749    +  CDS            Rev (fragment): human immunodeficiency virus 1 (HIV-1) Rev protein; rev; enhances nuclear export of unspliced and incompletely spliced viral mRNAs
   7753..7993    +  promoter       U6 promoter: RNA polymerase III promoter for human U6 snRNA
   8023..8098    +  misc_RNA       gRNA scaffold: guide RNA scaffold for the Streptococcus pyogenes CRISPR/Cas9 system
   8154..8271    +  misc_feature   cPPT/CTS: central polypurine tract and central termination sequence of HIV-1
>Addgene plasmid #77086 | PIP5K1B gRNA (BRDN0001148929) | addgene full sequence | sequence record 187088 | Addgene Assembled Sequence
CCCGGGTGCAAAGATGGATAAAGTTTTAAACAGAGAGGAATCTTTGCAGCTAATGGACCTTCTAGGTCTT
GAAAGGAGTGGGAATTGGCTCCGGTGCCCGTCAGTGGGCAGAGCGCACATCGCCCACAGTCCCCGAGAAG
TTGGGGGGAGGGGTCGGCAATTGATCCGGTGCCTAGAGAAGGTGGCGCGGGGTAAACTGGGAAAGTGATG
TCGTGTACTGGCTCCGCCTTTTTCCCGAGGGTGGGGGAGAACCGTATATAAGTGCAGTAGTCGCCGTGAA
CGTTCTTTTTCGCAACGGGTTTGCCGCCAGAACACAGGTAAGTGCCGTGTGTGGTTCCCGCGGGCCTGGC
CTCTTTACGGGTTATGGCCCTTGCGTGCCTTGAATTACTTCCACCTGGCTGCAGTACGTGATTCTTGATC
CCGAGCTTCGGGTTGGAAGTGGGTGGGAGAGTTCGAGGCCTTGCGCTTAAGGAGCCCCTTCGCCTCGTGC
TTGAGTTGAGGCCTGGCCTGGGCGCTGGGGCCGCCGCGTGCGAATCTGGTGGCACCTTCGCGCCTGTCTC
GCTGCTTTCGATAAGTCTCTAGCCATTTAAAATTTTTGATGACCTGCTGCGACGCTTTTTTTCTGGCAAG
ATAGTCTTGTAAATGCGGGCCAAGATCTGCACACTGGTATTTCGGTTTTTGGGGCCGCGGGCGGCGACGG
GGCCCGTGCGTCCCAGCGCACATGTTCGGCGAGGCGGGGCCTGCGAGCGCGGCCACCGAGAATCGGACGG
GGGTAGTCTCAAGCTGGCCGGCCTGCTCTGGTGCCTGGCCTCGCGCCGCCGTGTATCGCCCCGCCCTGGG
CGGCAAGGCTGGCCCGGTCGGCACCAGTTGCGTGAGCGGAAAGATGGCCGCTTCCCGGCCCTGCTGCAGG
GAGCTCAAAATGGAGGACGCGGCGCTCGGGAGAGCGGGCGGGTGAGTCACCCACACAAAGGAAAAGGGCC
TTTCCGTCCTCAGCCGTCGCTTCATGTGACTCCACGGAGTACCGGGCGCCGTCCAGGCACCTCGATTAGT
TCTCGAGCTTTTGGAGTACGTCGTCTTTAGGTTGGGGGGAGGGGTTTTATGCGATGGAGTTTCCCCACAC
TGAGTGGGTGGAGACTGAAGTTAGGCCAGCTTGGCACTTGATGTAATTCTCCTTGGAATTTGCCCTTTTT
GAGTTTGGATCTTGGTTCATTCTCAAGCCTCAGACAGTGGTTCAAAGTTTTTTTCTTCCATTTCAGGTGT
CGTGACGTACGGCCACCATGACCGAGTACAAGCCCACGGTGCGCCTCGCCACCCGCGACGACGTCCCCAG
GGCCGTACGCACCCTCGCCGCCGCGTTCGCCGACTACCCCGCCACGCGCCACACCGTCGATCCGGACCGC
CACATCGAGCGGGTCACCGAGCTGCAAGAACTCTTCCTCACGCGCGTCGGGCTCGACATCGGCAAGGTGT
GGGTCGCGGACGACGGCGCCGCCGTGGCGGTCTGGACCACGCCGGAGAGCGTCGAAGCGGGGGCGGTGTT
CGCCGAGATCGGCCCGCGCATGGCCGAGTTGAGCGGTTCCCGGCTGGCCGCGCAGCAACAGATGGAAGGC
CTCCTGGCGCCGCACCGGCCCAAGGAGCCCGCGTGGTTCCTGGCCACCGTCGGAGTCTCGCCCGACCACC
AGGGCAAGGGTCTGGGCAGCGCCGTCGTGCTCCCCGGAGTGGAGGCGGCCGAGCGCGCCGGGGTGCCCGC
CTTCCTGGAGACCTCCGCGCCCCGCAACCTCCCCTTCTACGAGCGGCTCGGCTTCACCGTCACCGCCGAC
GTCGAGGTGCCCGAAGGACCGCGCACCTGGTGCATGACCCGCAAGCCCGGTGCCTGAACGCGTTAAGTCG
ACAATCAACCTCTGGATTACAAAATTTGTGAAAGATTGACTGGTATTCTTAACTATGTTGCTCCTTTTAC
GCTATGTGGATACGCTGCTTTAATGCCTTTGTATCATGCTATTGCTTCCCGTATGGCTTTCATTTTCTCC
TCCTTGTATAAATCCTGGTTGCTGTCTCTTTATGAGGAGTTGTGGCCCGTTGTCAGGCAACGTGGCGTGG
TGTGCACTGTGTTTGCTGACGCAACCCCCACTGGTTGGGGCATTGCCACCACCTGTCAGCTCCTTTCCGG
GACTTTCGCTTTCCCCCTCCCTATTGCCACGGCGGAACTCATCGCCGCCTGCCTTGCCCGCTGCTGGACA
GGGGCTCGGCTGTTGGGCACTGACAATTCCGTGGTGTTGTCGGGGAAATCATCGTCCTTTCCTTGGCTGC
TCGCCTGTGTTGCCACCTGGATTCTGCGCGGGACGTCCTTCTGCTACGTCCCTTCGGCCCTCAATCCAGC
GGACCTTCCTTCCCGCGGCCTGCTGCCGGCTCTGCGGCCTCTTCCGCGTCTTCGCCTTCGCCCTCAGACG
AGTCGGATCTCCCTTTGGGCCGCCTCCCCGCGTCGACTTTAAGACCAATGACTTACAAGGCAGCTGTAGA
TCTTAGCCACTTTTTAAAAGAAAAGGGGGGACTGGAAGGGCTAATTCACTCCCAACGAAGACAAGATCTG
CTTTTTGCTTGTACTGGGTCTCTCTGGTTAGACCAGATCTGAGCCTGGGAGCTCTCTGGCTAACTAGGGA
ACCCACTGCTTAAGCCTCAATAAAGCTTGCCTTGAGTGCTTCAAGTAGTGTGTGCCCGTCTGTTGTGTGA
CTCTGGTAACTAGAGATCCCTCAGACCCTTTTAGTCAGTGTGGAAAATCTCTAGCAGTACGTATAGTAGT
TCATGTCATCTTATTATTCAGTATTTATAACTTGCAAAGAAATGAATATCAGAGAGTGAGAGGAACTTGT
TTATTGCAGCTTATAATGGTTACAAATAAAGCAATAGCATCACAAATTTCACAAATAAAGCATTTTTTTC
ACTGCATTCTAGTTGTGGTTTGTCCAAACTCATCAATGTATCTTATCATGTCTGGCTCTAGCTATCCCGC
CCCTAACTCCGCCCATCCCGCCCCTAACTCCGCCCAGTTCCGCCCATTCTCCGCCCCATGGCTGACTAAT
TTTTTTTATTTATGCAGAGGCCGAGGCCGCCTCGGCCTCTGAGCTATTCCAGAAGTAGTGAGGAGGCTTT
TTTGGAGGCCTAGGGACGTACCCAATTCGCCCTATAGTGAGTCGTATTACGCGCGCTCACTGGCCGTCGT
TTTACAACGTCGTGACTGGGAAAACCCTGGCGTTACCCAACTTAATCGCCTTGCAGCACATCCCCCTTTC
GCCAGCTGGCGTAATAGCGAAGAGGCCCGCACCGATCGCCCTTCCCAACAGTTGCGCAGCCTGAATGGCG
AATGGG
[124 nt withheld, positions 3367-3490]
C
[91 nt withheld, positions 3492-3582]
A
[49 nt withheld, positions 3584-3632]
CCTTTGACGTTGGAGTCCACGTTCTTT
[37 nt withheld, positions 3660-3696]
ACCCTATCTCGGTCTATTCTTTTGATTTATAAGGGATTTTGCCGATTTCGGCCTATTGGTTAAAAAATGA
GCTGATTTAACAAAAATTTAACGCGAATTTTAACAAAATATTAACGCTTACAATTTAGGTGGCACTTTTC
GGGGAAATGTGCGCGGAACCCCTATTTGTTTATTTTTCTAAATACATTCAAATATGTATCCGCTCATGAG
ACAATAACCCTGATAAATGCTTCAATAATATTGAAAAAGGAAGAGTATGAGTATTCAACATTTCCGTGTC
GCCCTTATTCCCTTTTTTGCGGCATTTTGCCTTCCTGTTTTTGCTCACCCAGAAACGCTGGTGAAAGTAA
AAGATGCTGAAGATCAGTTGGGTGCACGAGTGGGTTACATCGAACTGGATCTCAACAGCGGTAAGATCCT
TGAGAGTTTTCGCCCCGAAGAACGTTTTCCAATGATGAGCACTTTTAAAGTTCTGCTATGTGGCGCGGTA
TTATCCCGTATTGACGCCGGGCAAGAGCAACTCGGTCGCCGCATACACTATTCTCAGAATGACTTGGTTG
AGTACTCACCAGTCACAGAAAAGCATCTTACGGATGGCATGACAGTAAGAGAATTATGCAGTGCTGCCAT
AACCATGAGTGATAACACTGCGGCCAACTTACTTCTGACAACGATCGGAGGACCGAAGGAGCTAACCGCT
TTTTTGCACAACATGGGGGATCATGTAACTCGCCTTGATCGTTGGGAACCGGAGCTGAATGAAGCCATAC
CAAACGACGAGCGTGACACCACGATGCCTGTAGCAATGGCAACAACGTTGCGCAAACTATTAACTGGCGA
ACTACTTACTCTAGCTTCCCGGCAACAATTAATAGACTGGATGGAGGCGGATAAAGTTGCAGGACCACTT
CTGCGCTCGGCCCTTCCGGCTGGCTGGTTTATTGCTGATAAATCTGGAGCCGGTGAGCGTGGGTCTCGCG
GTATCATTGCAGCACTGGGGCCAGATGGTAAGCCCTCCCGTATCGTAGTTATCTACACGACGGGGAGTCA
GGCAACTATGGATGAACGAAATAGACAGATCGCTGAGATAGGTGCCTCACTGATTAAGCATTGGTAACTG
TCAGACCAAGTTTACTCATATATACTTTAGATTGATTTAAAACTTCATTTTTAATTTAAAAGGATCTAGG
TGAAGATCCTTTTTGATAATCTCATGACCAAAATCCCTTAACGTGAGTTTTCGTTCCACTGAGCGTCAGA
CCCCGTAGAAAAGATCAAAGGATCTTCTTGAGATCCTTTTTTTCTGCGCGTAATCTGCTGCTTGCAAACA
AAAAAACCACCGCTACCAGCGGTGGTTTGTTTGCCGGATCAAGAGCTACCAACTCTTTTTCCGAAGGTAA
CTGGCTTCAGCAGAGCGCAGATACCAAATACTGTTCTTCTAGTGTAGCCGTAGTTAGGCCACCACTTCAA
GAACTCTGTAGCACCGCCTACATACCTCGCTCTGCTAATCCTGTTACCAGTGGCTGCTGCCAGTGGCGAT
AAGTCGTGTCTTACCGGGTTGGACTCAAGACGATAGTTACCGGATAAGGCGCAGCGGTCGGGCTGAACGG
GGGGTTCGTGCACACAGCCCAGCTTGGAGCGAACGACCTACACCGAACTGAGATACCTACAGCGTGAGCT
ATGAGAAAGCGCCACGCTTCCCGAAGGGAGAAAGGCGGACAGGTATCCGGTAAGCGGCAGGGTCGGAACA
GGAGAGCGCACGAGGGAGCTTCCAGGGGGAAACGCCTGGTATCTTTATAGTCCTGTCGGGTTTCGCCACC
TCTGACTTGAGCGTCGATTTTTGTGATGCTCGTCAGGGGGGCGGAGCCTATGGAAAAACGCCAGCAACGC
GGCCTTTTTACGGTTCCTGGCCTTTTGCTGGCCTTTTGCTCACATGTTCTTTCCTGCGTTATCCCCTGAT
TCTGTGGATAACCGTATTACCGCCTTTGAGTGAGCTGATACCGCTCGCCGCAGCCGAACGACCGAGCGCA
GCGAGTCAGTGAGCGAGGAAGCGGAAGAGCGCCCAATACGCAAACCGCCTCTCCCCGCGCGTTGGCCGAT
TCATTAATGCAGCTGGCACGACAGGTTTCCCGACTGGAAAGCGGGCAGTGAGCGCAACGCAATTAATGTG
AGTTAGCTCACTCATTAGGCACCCCAGGCTTTACACTTTATGCTTCCGGCTCGTATGTTGTGTGGAATTG
TGAGCGGATAACAATTTCACACAGGAAACAGCTATGACCATGATTACGCCAAGCGCGCAATTAACCCTCA
CTAAAGGGAACAAAAGCTGGAGCTGCAAGCTTAATGTAGTCTTATGCAATACTCTTGTAGTCTTGCAACA
TGGTAACGATGAGTTAGCAACATGCCTTACAAGGAGAGAAAAAGCACCGTGCATGCCGATTGGTGGAAGT
AAGGTGGTACGATCGTGCCTTATTAGGAAGGCAACAGACGGGTCTGACATGGATTGGACGAACCACTGAA
TTGCCGCATTGCAGAGATATTGTATTTAAGTGCCTAGCTCGATACATAAACGGGTCTCTCTGGTTAGACC
AGATCTGAGCCTGGGAGCTCTCTGGCTAACTAGGGAACCCACTGCTTAAGCCTCAATAAAGCTTGCCTTG
AGTGCTTCAAGTAGTGTGTGCCCGTCTGTTGTGTGACTCTGGTAACTAGAGATCCCTCAGACCCTTTTAG
TCAGTGTGGAAAATCTCTAGCAGTGGCGCCCGAACAGGGACTTGAAAGCGAAAGGGAAACCAGAGGAGCT
CTCTCGACGCAGGACTCGGCTTGCTGAAGCGCGCACGGCAAGAGGCGAGGGGCGGCGACTGGTGAGTACG
CCAAAAATTTTGACTAGCGGAGGCTAGAAGGAGAGAGATGGGTGCGAGAGCGTCAGTATTAAGCGGGGGA
GAATTAGATCGCGATGGGAAAAAATTCGGTTAAGGCCAGGGGGAAAGAAAAAATATAAATTAAAACATAT
AGTATGGGCAAGCAGGGAGCTAGAACGATTCGCAGTTAATCCTGGCCTGTTAGAAACATCAGAAGGCTGT
AGACAAATACTGGGACAGCTACAACCATCCCTTCAGACAGGATCAGAAGAACTTAGATCATTATATAATA
CAGTAGCAACCCTCTATTGTGTGCATCAAAGGATAGAGATAAAAGACACCAAGGAAGCTTTAGACAAGAT
AGAGGAAGAGCAAAACAAAAGTAAGACCACCGCACAGCAAGCGGCCGCTGATCTTCAGACCTGGAGGAGG
AGATATGAGGGACAATTGGAGAAGTGAATTATATAAATATAAAGTAGTAAAAATTGAACCATTAGGAGTA
GCACCCACCAAGGCAAAGAGAAGAGTGGTGCAGAGAGAAAAAAGAGCAGTGGGAATAGGAGCTTTGTTCC
TTGGGTTCTTGGGAGCAGCAGGAAGCACTATGGGCGCAGCGTCAATGACGCTGACGGTACAGGCCAGACA
ATTATTGTCTGGTATAGTGCAGCAGCAGAACAATTTGCTGAGGGCTATTGAGGCGCAACAGCATCTGTTG
CAACTCACAGTCTGGGGCATCAAGCAGCTCCAGGCAAGAATCCTGGCTGTGGAAAGATACCTAAAGGATC
AACAGCTCCTGGGGATTTGGGGTTGCTCTGGAAAACTCATTTGCACCACTGCTGTGCCTTGGAATGCTAG
TTGGAGTAATAAATCTCTGGAACAGATTTGGAATCACACGACCTGGATGGAGTGGGACAGAGAAATTAAC
AATTACACAAGCTTAATACACTCCTTAATTGAAGAATCGCAAAACCAGCAAGAAAAGAATGAACAAGAAT
TATTGGAATTAGATAAATGGGCAAGTTTGTGGAATTGGTTTAACATAACAAATTGGCTGTGGTATATAAA
ATTATTCATAATGATAGTAGGAGGCTTGGTAGGTTTAAGAATAGTTTTTGCTGTACTTTCTATAGTGAAT
AGAGTTAGGCAGGGATATTCACCATTATCGTTTCAGACCCACCTCCCAACCCCGAGGGGACCCAGAGAGG
GCCTATTTCCCATGATTCCTTCATATTTGCATATACGATACAAGGCTGTTAGAGAGATAATTAGAATTAA
TTTGACTGTAAACACAAAGATATTAGTACAAAATACGTGACGTAGAAAGTAATAATTTCTTGGGTAGTTT
GCAGTTTTAAAATTATGTTTTAAAATGGACTATCATATGCTTACCGTAACTTGAAAGTATTTCGATTTCT
TGGCTTTATATATCTTGTGGAAAGGACGAAACACCGGCTACTGCCAGGCTATTACAGTTTTAGAGCTAGA
AATAGCAAGTTAAAATAAGGCTAGTCCGTTATCAACTTGAAAAAGTGGCACCGAGTCGGTGCTTTTTTAA
GCTTGGCGTAACTAGATCTTGAGACAAATGGCAGTATTCATCCACAATTTTAAAAGAAAAGGGGGGATTG
GGGGGTACAGTGCAGGGGAAAGAATAGTAGACATAATAGCAACAGACATACAAACTAAAGAATTACAAAA
ACAAATTACAAAAATTCAAAATTTTCGGGTTTATTACAGGGACAGCAGAGATCCACTTTGGCGCCGGCTC
GAGGGGG
