>Addgene plasmid #77086 | PIP5K1B gRNA (BRDN0001148929) | depositor partial sequence | sequence record 144546 | Target Sequence
GCTACTGCCAGGCTATTACA
