>Addgene plasmid #77086 | PIP5K1B gRNA (BRDN0001148929) | addgene partial sequence | sequence record 187087 | hU6-F
TCTTGGGTAGTTTGCAGTTTTAAAATTATGTTTTAAAATGGACTATCATATGCTTACCGTAACTTGAAAG
TATTTCGATTTCTTGGCTTTATATATCTTGTGGAAAGGACGAAACACCGGCTACTGCCAGGCTATTACAG
TTTTAGAGCTAGAAATAGCAAGTTAAAATAAGGCTAGTCCGTTATCAACTTGAAAAAGTGGCACCGAGTC
GGTGCTTTTTTAAGCTTGGCGTAACTAGATCTTGAGACAAATGGCAGTATTCATCCACAATTTTAAAAGA
AAAGGGGGGATTGGGGGGTACAGTGCAGGGGAAAGAATAGTAGACATAATAGCAACAGACATACAAACTA
AAGAATTACAAAAACAAATTACAAAAATTCAAAATTTTCGGGTTTATTACAGGGACAGCAGAGATCCACT
TTGGCGCCGGCTCGAGGGGGCCCGGGTGCAAAGATGGATAAAGTTTTAAACAGAGAGGAATCTTTGCAGC
TAATGGACCTTCTAGGTCTTGAAAGGAGTGGGAATTGGCTCCGGTGCCCGTCAGTGGGCAGAGCGCACAT
CGCCCACAGT
